>Addgene plasmid #120405 | Fibronectin-human-mutated V2 O-Glycosylation site | addgene full sequence | sequence record 232458 | Addgene NGS Result
TCAATATTGGCCATTAGCCATATTATTCATTGGTTATATAGCATAAATCAATATTGGCTATTGGCCATTG
CATACGTTGTATCTATATCATAATATGTACATTTATATTGGCTCATGTCCAATATGACCGCCATGTTGGC
ATTGATTATTGACTAGTTATTAATAGTAATCAATTACGGGGTCATTAGTTCATAGCCCATATATGGAGTT
CCGCGTTACATAACTTACGGTAAATGGCCCGCCTGGCTGACCGCCCAACGACCCCCGCCCATTGACGTCA
ATAATGACGTATGTTCCCATAGTAACGCCAATAGGGACTTTCCATTGACGTCAATGGGTGGAGTATTTAC
GGTAAACTGCCCACTTGGCAGTACATCAAGTGTATCATATGCCAAGTCCGCCCCCTATTGACGTCAATGA
CGGTAAATGGCCCGCCTGGCATTATGCCCAGTACATGACCTTACGGGACTTTCCTACTTGGCAGTACATC
TACGTATTAGTCATCGCTATTACCATGGTGATGCGGTTTTGGCAGTACACCAATGGGCGTGGATAGCGGT
TTGACTCACGGGGATTTCCAAGTCTCCACCCCATTGACGTCAATGGGAGTTTGTTTTGGCACCAAAATCA
ACGGGACTTTCCAAAATGTCGTAATAACCCCGCCCCGTTGACGCAAATGGGCGGTAGGCGTGTACGGTGG
GAGGTCTATATAAGCAGAGGTCGTTTAGTGAACCGTCAGATCACTAGTAGCTTTATTGCGGTAGTTTATC
ACAGTTAAATTGCTAACGCAGTCAGTGCTCGACTGATCACAGGTAAGTATCAAGGTTACAAGACAGGTTT
AAGGAGGCCAATAGAAACTGGGCTTGTCGAGACAGAGAAGATTCTTGCGTTTCTGATAGGCACCTATTGG
TCTTACTGACATCCACTTTGCCTTTCTCTCCACAGGGGTACCGCCATCATGAAGTTTAAACAAGCTTGAA
TTCTCTAGAGATATCCTGCAGAGATCTGGATCCCTCGAGGCTAGCTGTCAACATGCTTAGGGGTCCGGGG
CCCGGGCTGCTGCTGCTGGCCGTCCAGTGCCTGGGGACAGCGGTGCCCTCCACGGGAGCCTCGAAGAGCA
AGAGGCAGGCTCAGCAAATGGTTCAGCCCCAGTCCCCGGTGGCTGTCAGTCAAAGCAAGCCCGGTTGTTA
TGACAATGGAAAACACTATCAGATAAATCAACAGTGGGAGCGGACCTACCTAGGCAATGCGTTGGTTTGT
ACTTGTTATGGAGGAAGCCGAGGTTTTAACTGCGAGAGTAAACCTGAAGCTGAAGAGACTTGCTTTGACA
AGTACACTGGGAACACTTACCGAGTGGGTGACACTTATGAGCGTCCTAAAGACTCCATGATCTGGGACTG
TACCTGCATCGGGGCTGGGCGAGGGAGAATAAGCTGTACCATCGCAAACCGCTGCCATGAAGGGGGTCAG
TCCTACAAGATTGGTGACACCTGGAGGAGACCACATGAGACTGGTGGTTACATGTTAGAGTGTGTGTGTC
TTGGTAATGGAAAAGGAGAATGGACCTGCAAGCCCATAGCTGAGAAGTGTTTTGATCATGCTGCTGGGAC
TTCCTATGTGGTCGGAGAAACGTGGGAGAAGCCCTACCAAGGCTGGATGATGGTAGATTGTACTTGCCTG
GGAGAAGGCAGCGGACGCATCACTTGCACTTCTAGAAATAGATGCAACGATCAGGACACAAGGACATCCT
ATAGAATTGGAGACACCTGGAGCAAGAAGGATAATCGAGGAAACCTGCTCCAGTGCATCTGCACAGGCAA
CGGCCGAGGAGAGTGGAAGTGTGAGAGGCACACCTCTGTGCAGACCACATCGAGCGGATCTGGCCCCTTC
ACCGATGTTCGTGCAGCTGTTTACCAACCGCAGCCTCACCCCCAGCCTCCTCCCTATGGCCACTGTGTCA
CAGACAGTGGTGTGGTCTACTCTGTGGGGATGCAGTGGCTGAAGACACAAGGAAATAAGCAAATGCTTTG
CACGTGCCTGGGCAACGGAGTCAGCTGCCAAGAGACAGCTGTAACCCAGACTTACGGTGGCAACTCAAAT
GGAGAGCCATGTGTCTTACCATTCACCTACAATGGCAGGACGTTCTACTCCTGCACCACAGAAGGGCGAC
AGGACGGACATCTTTGGTGCAGCACAACTTCGAATTATGAGCAGGACCAGAAATACTCTTTCTGCACAGA
CCACACTGTTTTGGTTCAGACTCGAGGAGGAAATTCCAATGGTGCCTTGTGCCACTTCCCCTTCCTATAC
AACAACCACAATTACACTGATTGCACTTCTGAGGGCAGAAGAGACAACATGAAGTGGTGTGGGACCACAC
AGAACTATGATGCCGACCAGAAGTTTGGGTTCTGCCCCATGGCTGCCCACGAGGAAATCTGCACAACCAA
TGAAGGGGTCATGTACCGCATTGGAGATCAGTGGGATAAGCAGCATGACATGGGTCACATGATGAGGTGC
ACGTGTGTTGGGAATGGTCGTGGGGAATGGACATGCATTGCCTACTCGCAGCTTCGAGATCAGTGCATTG
TTGATGACATCACTTACAATGTGAACGACACATTCCACAAGCGTCATGAAGAGGGGCACATGCTGAACTG
TACATGCTTCGGTCAGGGTCGGGGCAGGTGGAAGTGTGATCCCGTCGACCAATGCCAGGATTCAGAGACT
GGGACGTTTTATCAAATTGGAGATTCATGGGAGAAGTATGTGCATGGTGTCAGATACCAGTGCTACTGCT
ATGGCCGTGGCATTGGGGAGTGGCATTGCCAACCTTTACAGACCTATCCAAGCTCAAGTGGTCCTGTCGA
AGTATTTATCACTGAGACTCCGAGTCAGCCCAACTCCCACCCCATCCAGTGGAATGCACCACAGCCATCT
CACATTTCCAAGTACATTCTCAGGTGGAGACCTAAAAATTCTGTAGGCCGTTGGAAGGAAGCTACCATAC
CAGGCCACTTAAACTCCTACACCATCAAAGGCCTGAAGCCTGGTGTGGTATACGAGGGCCAGCTCATCAG
CATCCAGCAGTACGGCCACCAAGAAGTGACTCGCTTTGACTTCACCACCACCAGCACCAGCACACCTGTG
ACCAGCAACACCGTGACAGGAGAGACGACTCCCTTTTCTCCTCTTGTGGCCACTTCTGAATCTGTGACCG
AAATCACAGCCAGTAGCTTTGTGGTCTCCTGGGTCTCAGCTTCCGACACCGTGTCGGGATTCCGGGTGGA
ATATGAGCTGAGTGAGGAGGGAGATGAGCCACAGTACCTGGATCTTCCAAGCACAGCCACTTCTGTGAAC
ATCCCTGACCTGCTTCCTGGCCGAAAATACATTGTAAATGTCTATCAGATATCTGAGGATGGGGAGCAGA
GTTTGATCCTGTCTACTTCACAAACAACAGCGCCTGATGCCCCACCTGACCCGACTGTGGACCAAGTTGA
TGACACCTCAATTGTTGTTCGCTGGAGCAGACCCCAGGCTCCCATCACAGGGTACAGAATAGTCTATTCG
CCATCAGTAGAAGGTAGCAGCACAGAACTCAACCTTCCTGAAACTGCAAACTCCGTCACCCTCAGTGACT
TGCAACCTGGTGTTCAGTATAACATCACTATCTATGCTGTGGAAGAAAATCAAGAAAGTACACCTGTTGT
CATTCAACAAGAAACCACTGGCACCCCACGCTCAGATACAGTGCCCTCTCCCAGGGACCTGCAGTTTGTG
GAAGTGACAGACGTGAAGGTCACCATCATGTGGACACCGCCTGAGAGTGCAGTGACCGGCTACCGTGTGG
ATGTGATCCCCGTCAACCTGCCTGGCGAGCACGGGCAGAGGCTGCCCATCAGCAGGAACACCTTTGCAGA
AGTCACCGGGCTGTCCCCTGGGGTCACCTATTACTTCAAAGTCTTTGCAGTGAGCCATGGGAGGGAGAGC
AAGCCTCTGACTGCTCAACAGACAACCAAACTGGATGCTCCCACTAACCTCCAGTTTGTCAATGAAACTG
ATTCTACTGTCCTGGTGAGATGGACTCCACCTCGGGCCCAGATAACAGGATACCGACTGACCGTGGGCCT
TACCCGAAGAGGACAGCCCAGGCAGTACAATGTGGGTCCCTCTGTCTCCAAGTACCCACTGAGGAATCTG
CAGCCTGCATCTGAGTACACCGTATCCCTCGTGGCCATAAAGGGCAACCAAGAGAGCCCCAAAGCCACTG
GAGTCTTTACCACACTGCAGCCTGGGAGCTCTATTCCACCTTACAACACCGAGGTGACTGAGACCACCAT
TGTGATCACATGGACGCCTGCTCCAAGAATTGGTTTTAAGCTGGGTGTACGACCAAGCCAGGGAGGAGAG
GCACCACGAGAAGTGACTTCAGACTCAGGAAGCATCGTTGTGTCCGGCTTGACTCCAGGAGTAGAATACG
TCTACACCATCCAAGTCCTGAGAGATGGACAGGAAAGAGATGCGCCAATTGTAAACAAAGTGGTGACACC
ATTGTCTCCACCAACAAACTTGCATCTGGAGGCAAACCCTGACACTGGAGTGCTCACAGTCTCCTGGGAG
AGGAGCACCACCCCAGACATTACTGGTTATAGAATTACCACAACCCCTACAAACGGCCAGCAGGGAAATT
CTTTGGAAGAAGTGGTCCATGCTGATCAGAGCTCCTGCACTTTTGATAACCTGAGTCCCGGCCTGGAGTA
CAATGTCAGTGTTTACACTGTCAAGGATGACAAGGAAAGTGTCCCTATCTCTGATACCATCATCCCAGCT
GTTCCTCCTCCCACTGACCTGCGATTCACCAACATTGGTCCAGACACCATGCGTGTCACCTGGGCTCCAC
CCCCATCCATTGATTTAACCAACTTCCTGGTGCGTTACTCACCTGTGAAAAATGAGGAAGATGTTGCAGA
GTTGTCAATTTCTCCTTCAGACAATGCAGTGGTCTTAACAAATCTCCTGCCTGGTACAGAATATGTAGTG
AGTGTCTCCAGTGTCTACGAACAACATGAGAGCACACCTCTTAGAGGAAGACAGAAAACAGGTCTTGATT
CCCCAACTGGCATTGACTTTTCTGATATTACTGCCAACTCTTTTACTGTGCACTGGATTGCTCCTCGAGC
CACCATCACTGGCTACAGGATCCGCCATCATCCCGAGCACTTCAGTGGGAGACCTCGAGAAGATCGGGTG
CCCCACTCTCGGAATTCCATCACCCTCACCAACCTCACTCCAGGCACAGAGTATGTGGTCAGCATCGTTG
CTCTTAATGGCAGAGAGGAAAGTCCCTTATTGATTGGCCAACAATCAACAGTTTCTGATGTTCCG
[273 nt withheld, positions 5386-5658]
GACAAACCATCCCAGATGCAAGTGACCGATGTTCAGGGCAACAGCATTAGTGTCAAGTGGCTGCCTTCAA
GTTCCCCTGTTACTGGTTACAGAGTAACCACCACTCCCAAAAATGGACCAGGACCAACAAAAACTAAAAC
TGCAGGTCCAGATCAAACAGAAATGACTATTGAAGGCTTGCAGCCCACAGTGGAGTATGTGGTTAGTGTC
TATGCTCAGAATCCAAGCGGAGAGAGTCAGCCTCTGGTTCAGACTGCAGTAACCACTATTCCTGCACCAA
CTGACCTGAAGTTCACTCAGGTCACACCCACAAGCCTGAGCGCCCAGTGGACACCACCCAATGTTCAGCT
CACTGGATATCGAGTGCGGGTGACCCCCAAGGAGAAGACCGGACCAATGAAAGAAATCAACCTTGCTCCT
GACAGCTCATCCGTGGTTGTATCAGGACTTATGGTGGCCACCAAATATGAAGTGAGTGTCTATGCTCTTA
AGGACACTTTGACAAGCAGACCAGCTCAGGGTGTTGTCACCACTCTGGAGAATGTCAGCCCACCAAGAAG
GGCTCGTGTGACAGATGCTACTGAGACCACCATCACCATTAGCTGGAGAACCAAGACTGAGACGATCACT
GGCTTCCAAGTTGATGCCGTTCCAGCCAATGGCCAGACTCCAATCCAGAGAACCATCAAGCCAGATGTCA
GAAGCTACACCATCACAGGTTTACAACCAGGCACTGACTACAAGATCTACCTGTACACCTTGAATGACAA
TGCTCGGAGCTCCCCTGTGGTCATCGACGCCTCCACTGCCATTGATGCACCATCCAACCTGCGTTTCCTG
GCCACCACACCCAATTCCTTGCTGGTATCATGGCAGCCGCCACGTGCCAGGATTACCGGCTACATCATCA
AGTATGAGAAGCCTGGGTCTCCTCCCAGAGAAGTGGTCCCTCGGCCCCGCCCTGGTGTCACAGAGGCTAC
TATTACTGGCCTGGAACCGGGAACCGAATATACAATTTATGTCATTGCCCTGAAGAATAATCAGAAGAGC
GAGCCCCTGATTGGAAGGAAAAAGACAGACGAGCTTCCCCAACTGGTAACCCTTCCACACCCCAATCTTC
ATGGACCAGAGATCTTGGATGTTCCTTCCACAGTTCAAAAGACCCCTTTCGTCACCCACCCTGGGTATGA
CACTGGAAATGGTATTCAGCTTCCTGGCACTTCTGGTCAGCAACCCAGTGTTGGGCAACAAATGATCTTT
GAGGAACATGGTTTTAGGCGGACCACACCGCCCTCATCGGCCACCCCCATAAGGCATAGGCCAAGACCAT
ACCCGCCGAATGTAGGTGAGGAAATCCAAATTGGTCACATCCCCAGGGAAGATGTAGACTATCACCTGTA
CCCACACGGTCCGGGACTCAATCCAAATGCCTCTACAGGACAAGAAGCTCTCTCTCAGACAACCATCTCA
TGGGCCCCATTCCAGGACACTTCTGAGTACATCATTTCATGTCATCCTGTTGGCACTGATGAAGAACCCT
TACAGTTCAGGGTTCCTGGAACTTCTACCAGTGCCACTCTGACAGGCCTCACCAGAGGTGCCACCTACAA
CATCATAGTGGAGGCACTGAAAGACCAGCAGAGGCATAAGGTTCGGGAAGAGGTTGTTACCGTGGGCAAC
TCTGTCAACGAAGGCTTGAACCAACCTACGGATGACTCGTGCTTTGACCCCTACACAGTTTCCCATTATG
CCGTTGGAGATGAGTGGGAACGAATGTCTGAATCAGGCTTTAAACTGTTGTGCCAGTGCTTAGGCTTTGG
AAGTGGTCATTTCAGATGTGATTCATCTAGATGGTGCCATGACAATGGTGTGAACTACAAGATTGGAGAG
AAGTGGGACCGTCAGGGAGAAAATGGCCAGATGATGAGCTGCACATGTCTTGGGAACGGAAAAGGAGAAT
TCAAGTGTGACCCTCATGAGGCAACGTGTTATGATGATGGGAAGACATACCACGTAGGAGAACAGTGGCA
GAAGGAATATCTCGGTGCCATTTGCTCCTGCACATGCTTTGGAGGCCAGCGGGGCTGGCGCTGTGACAAC
TGCCGCAGACCTGGGGGTGAACCCACTCCCGAAGGCACTACTGGCCAGTCCTACAACCAGTATTCTCAGA
GATACCATCAGAGAACAAACACTAATGTTAATTGCCCAATTGAGTGCTTCATGCCTTTAGATGTACAGGC
TGACAGAGAAGATTCCCGAGAGTAAATCATCTTTGCGGCCGCGTTTAAACAGAGCTCGATGAGTTTGGAC
AAACCACAACTAGAATGCAGTGAAAAAAATGCTTTATTTGTGAAATTTGTGATGCTATTGCTTTATTTGT
AACCATTATAAGCTGCAATAAACAAGTTAACAACAACAATTGCATTCATTTTATGTTTCAGGTTCAGGGG
GAGGTGTGGGAGGTTTTTTAAAGCAAGTAAAACCTCTACAAATGTGGTACTTAAGAGGGGGAGACCAAAG
GGCGAGACGTTAAGGCCTCACGTGACATGTGAGCAAAAGGCCAGCAAAAGGCCAGGAACCGTAAAAAGGC
CGCGTTGCTGGCGTTTTTCCATAGGCTCCGCCCCCCTGACGAGCATCACAAAAATCGACGCTCAAGTCAG
AGGTGGCGAAACCCGACAGGACTATAAAGATACCAGGCGTTTCCCCCTGGAAGCTCCCTCGTGCGCTCTC
CTGTTCCGACCCTGCCGCTTACGGGATACCTGTCCGCCTTTCTCCCTTCGGGAAGCGTGGCGCTTTCTCA
TAGCTCACGCTGTAGGTATCTCAGTTCGGTGTAGGTCGTTCGCTCCAAGCTGGGCTGTGTGCACGAACCC
CCCGTTCAGCCCGACCGCTGCGCCTTATCCGGTAACTATCGTCTTGAGTCCAACCCGGTAAGACACGACT
TATCGCCACTGGCAGCAGCCACTGGTAACAGGATTAGCAGAGCGAGGTATGTAGGCGGTGCTACAGAGTT
CTTGAAGTGGTGGCCTAACTACGGCTACACTAGAAGAACAGTATTTGGTATCTGCGCTCTGCTGAAGCCA
GTTACCTTCGGAAAAAGAGTTGGTAGCTCTTGATCCGGCAAACAAACCACCGCTGGTAGCGGTGGTTTTT
TTGTTTGCAAGCAGCAGATTACGCGCAGAAAAAAAGGATCTCAAGAAGATCCTTTGATCTTTTCTACGGG
GTCTGACGCTCAGTGGAACGAAAACTCACGTTAAGGGATTTTGGTCATGCCGTCTCAGAAGAACTCGTCA
AGAAGGCGATAGAAGGCGATGCGCTGCGAATCGGGAGCGGCGATACCGTAAAGCACGAGGAAGCGGTCAG
CCCATTCGCCGCCAAGCTCTTCAGCAATATCACGGGTAGCCAACGCTATGTCCTGATAGCGGTCCGCCAC
ACCCAGCCGGCCACAGTCGATGAATCCAGAAAAGCGGCCATTTTCCACCATGATATTCGGCAAGCAGGCA
TCGCCATGGGTCACGACGAGATCCTCGCCGTCGGGCATGCTCGCCTTGAGCCTGGCGAACAGTTCGGCTG
GCGCGAGCCCCTGATGCTCTTCGTCCAGATCATCCTGATCGACAAGACCGGCTTCCATCCGAGTACGTGC
TCTCTCGATGCGATGTTTCGCTTGGTGGTCGAATGGGCAGGTAGCCGGATCAAGCGTATGCAGCCGCCGC
ATTGCATCAGCCATGATGGATACTTTCTCGGCAGGAGCAAGGTGAGATGACAGGAGATCCTGCCCCGGCA
CTTCGCCCAATAGCAGCCAGTCCCTTCCCGCTTCAGTGACAACGTCGAGTACAGCTGCGCAAGGAACGCC
CGTCGTGGCCAGCCACGATAGCCGCGCTGCCTCGTCTTGCAGTTCATTCAGGGCACCGGACAGGTCGGTC
TTGACAAAAAGAACCGGGCGCCCCTGCGCTGACAGCCGGAACACGGCGGCATCAGAGCAGCCGATTGTCT
GTTGTGCCCAGTCATAGCCGAATAGCCTCTCCACCCAAGCGGCCGGAGAACCTGCGTGCAATCCATCTTG
TTCAATCATAATATTATTGAAGCATTTATCAGGGTTCGTCTCGTCCCGGTCTCCTCCCATGCATG
Features (pLannotate 1.2.2; 9 found; start..end, strand, type, name):
    140..517     +  enhancer       CMV enhancer: human cytomegalovirus immediate early enhancer
    519..718     +  promoter       CMV promoter: human cytomegalovirus (CMV) immediate early promoter
    813..945     +  intron         chimeric intron: chimera between introns from human β-globin and immunoglobulin heavy chain genes
   1033..7920    +  CDS            FN1 (fragment) (sequence partly withheld): FINC_HUMAN - Also known as FN. Experimental evidence at protein level: Swiss-Prot protein existence level 1. [Anastellin]: Binds fibronectin and induces fibril formation. This fibronectin polymer, named superfibronectin, exhibits enhanced adhesive properties. Both anastellin and superfibronectin inhibit tumor growth, angiogenesis and metastasis. Anastellin activates p38 MAPK and inhibits lysophospholipid signaling. From Homo sapiens (Human).
   7985..8066    -  polyA_signal   SV40 poly(A) signal: SV40 polyadenylation signal
   8089..8157    -  CDS            large T antigen (fragment): large T antigen from SV40 (simian virus 40)
   8264..8852    -  rep_origin     ori: high-copy-number ColE1/pMB1/pBR322/pUC origin of replication
   8933..9727    -  CDS            NeoR/KanR: aminoglycoside phosphotransferase from Tn5; aph(3')-II (or nptII); confers resistance to neomycin, kanamycin, and G418 (Geneticin®)
   9728..9754    -  promoter       AmpR promoter (fragment): bla
