[The description below was written by a language model from this plasmid's Addgene catalogue record and pLannotate feature annotations shown in this document.]
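Description:
Fibronectin-human-mutated V2 O-Glycosylation site is a mammalian expression plasmid built on the small pMAX-Cloning backbone and carrying a human fibronectin (FN1) cDNA of roughly 6.9 kb, for a sequenced total of about 9.8 kb. It is propagated in E. coli through a high-copy ColE1/pUC-type origin and selected with kanamycin. Resistance comes from a Tn5 aminoglycoside phosphotransferase (NeoR/KanR) gene that the annotation shows immediately downstream of a fragment of the bacterial bla promoter. No eukaryotic promoter is annotated for this marker, so the record does not support its use for G418 selection in mammalian cells.

The expression cassette consists of the human cytomegalovirus immediate early enhancer and promoter, followed by a chimeric β-globin/immunoglobulin heavy chain intron that typically improves transcript processing and expression. Next comes the FN1 open reading frame, and the cassette ends in an SV40 polyadenylation signal; the short adjacent large T antigen fragment is probably a remnant of that SV40 region. The insert encodes fibronectin containing the complete variable region. The unmutated parent is referred to as oncofetal fibronectin, although the stated purpose describes the product as plasma fibronectin. A threonine-to-serine substitution at position 1974/1975 alters the second (V2) O-glycosylation site, which the depositor states is intended to prevent O-glycosylation there. No epitope tag or reporter is recorded, and the cloning sites are listed as unknown.

According to the depositor, the plasmid was used to transfect eukaryotic cells to study the roles of different fibronectin isoforms and to produce those isoforms. The associated work concerns an O-glycosylated fibronectin acting through α4β1 integrin in hepatic osteodystrophy.
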