Addgene plasmid #120405: Fibronectin-human-mutated V2 O-Glycosylation site
Purpose: enables eukaryotic expression of human plasma fibronectin in which the second O-glycosylation site was mutated from threonine to serine
Depositing lab: Inaam Nakchbandi. Depositing organization: Universitaet Heidelberg. Publication: An O-Glycosylation of Fibronectin Mediates Hepatic Osteodystrophy Through alpha4beta1 Integrin. Sens C, Altrock E, Rau K, Klemis V, von Au A, Pettera S, Uebel S, Damm T, Tiwari S, Moser M, Nakchbandi IA. J Bone Miner Res. 2017 Jan;32(1):70-81. doi: 10.1002/jbmr.2916. Epub 2016 Aug 3. PubMed 27427791.
Backbone
  Vector backbone: pMAX-Cloning
  Backbone size w/o insert (bp): 2868
  Vector type: Mammalian Expression
Growth in bacteria
  Bacterial resistance: Kanamycin, 50 μg/mL
  Growth temperature: 37°C
  Growth strain: DH5alpha
  Copy number: Unknown
Gene/Insert
  Gene/Insert name: Fibronectin (alt names: Oncofetal fibronectin-V2 mutation; Construct without mutation is referred to as oncofetal fibronectin)
  Species: H. sapiens (human)
  Insert size (bp): 6914
  Mutation: Contains complete variable region with a mutation from threonine to serine at position 1974/1975 at V2 O-Glycosylation site to prevent O-Glycosylation
  Entrez Gene: FN1 (a.k.a. CIG, ED-B, FINC, FN, FNZ, GFND, GFND2, LETS, MSF, SMDCF)
  Promoter: CMV
  Cloning method: Restriction Enzyme; 5′ cloning site Unknown (unknown if destroyed); 3′ cloning site Unknown (unknown if destroyed)
Terms and licenses: Academic/Nonprofit Terms; Industry Terms: Not Available to Industry
Depositor comments: Clone pFN 2. O-Gly_sp_1. It was used to study the role of the various fibronectin isoforms in transfected eucaryotic cells and to produce the isoforms.
How to cite: Fibronectin-human-mutated V2 O-Glycosylation site was a gift from Inaam Nakchbandi (Addgene plasmid # 120405 ; http://n2t.net/addgene:120405 ; RRID:Addgene_120405)
